>Addgene plasmid #59209 | pLgw EcoDam-V5-RFC1 | depositor full sequence | sequence record 147057 | pLgw EcoDam-V5-RFC1 sequence 10221 bps
GACGGATCGGGAGATCTCCCGATCCCCTATGGTCGACTCTCAGTACAATCTGCTCTGATGCCGCATAGTT
AAGCCAGTATCTGCTCCCTGCTTGTGTGTTGGAGGTCGCTGAGTAGTGCGCGAGCAAAATTTAAGCTACA
ACAAGGCAAGGCTTGACCGACAATTGCATGAAGAATCTGCTTAGGGTTAGGCGTTTTGCGCTGCTTCGCG
ATGTACGGGCCAGATATACGCGTTGACATTGATTATTGACTAGTTATTAATAGTAATCAATTACGGGGTC
ATTAGTTCATAGCCCATATATGGAGTTCCGCGTTACATAACTTACGGTAAATGGCCCGCCTGGCTGACCG
CCCAACGACCCCCGCCCATTGACGTCAATAATGACGTATGTTCCCATAGTAACGCCAATAGGGACTTTCC
ATTGACGTCAATGGGTGGACTATTTACGGTAAACTGCCCACTTGGCAGTACATCAAGTGTATCATATGCC
AAGTACGCCCCCTATTGACGTCAATGACGGTAAATGGCCCGCCTGGCATTATGCCCAGTACATGACCTTA
TGGGACTTTCCTACTTGGCAGTACATCTACGTATTAGTCATCGCTATTACCATGGTGATGCGGTTTTGGC
AGTACATCAATGGGCGTGGATAGCGGTTTGACTCACGGGGATTTCCAAGTCTCCACCCCATTGACGTCAA
TGGGAGTTTGTTTTGGCACCAAAATCAACGGGACTTTCCAAAATGTCGTAACAACTCCGCCCCATTGACG
CAAATGGGCGGTAGGCGTGTACGGTGGGAGGTCTATATAAGCAGCGCGTTTTGCCTGTACTGGGTCTCTC
TGGTTAGACCAGATCTGAGCCTGGGAGCTCTCTGGCTAACTAGGGAACCCACTGCTTAAGCCTCAATAAA
GCTTGCCTTGAGTGCTTCAAGTAGTGTGTGCCCGTCTGTTGTGTGACTCTGGTAACTAGAGATCCCTCAG
ACCCTTTTAGTCAGTGTGGAAAATCTCTAGCAGTGGCGCCCGAACAGGGACCTGAAAGCGAAAGGGAAAC
CAGAGCTCTCTCGACGCAGGACTCGGCTTGCTGAAGCGCGCACGGCAAGAGGCGAGGGGCGGCGACTGGT
GAGTACGCCAAAAATTTTGACTAGCGGAGGCTAGAAGGAGAGAGATGGGTGCGAGAGCGTCAGTATTAAG
CGGGGGAGAATTAGATCGCGATGGGAAAAAATTCGGTTAAGGCCAGGGGGAAAGAAAAAATATAAATTAA
AACATATAGTATGGGCAAGCAGGGAGCTAGAACGATTCGCAGTTAATCCTGGCCTGTTAGAAACATCAGA
AGGCTGTAGACAAATACTGGGACAGCTACAACCATCCCTTCAGACAGGATCAGAAGAACTTAGATCATTA
TATAATACAGTAGCAACCCTCTATTGTGTGCATCAAAGGATAGAGATAAAAGACACCAAGGAAGCTTTAG
ACAAGATAGAGGAAGAGCAAAACAAAAGTAAGACCACCGCACAGCAAGCGGCCGCTGATCTTCAGACCTG
GAGGAGGAGATATGAGGGACAATTGGAGAAGTGAATTATATAAATATAAAGTAGTAAAAATTGAACCATT
AGGAGTAGCACCCACCAAGGCAAAGAGAAGAGTGGTGCAGAGAGAAAAAAGAGCAGTGGGAATAGGAGCT
TTGTTCCTTGGGTTCTTGGGAGCAGCAGGAAGCACTATGGGCGCAGCCTCAATGACGCTGACGGTACAGG
CCAGACAATTATTGTCTGGTATAGTGCAGCAGCAGAACAATTTGCTGAGGGCTATTGAGGCGCAACAGCA
TCTGTTGCAACTCACAGTCTGGGGCATCAAGCAGCTCCAGGCAAGAATCCTGGCTGTGGAAAGATACCTA
AAGGATCAACAGCTCCTGGGGATTTGGGGTTGCTCTGGAAAACTCATTTGCACCACTGCTGTGCCTTGGA
ATGCTAGTTGGAGTAATAAATCTCTGGAACAGATCTGGAATCACACGACCTGGATGGAGTGGGACAGAGA
AATTAACAATTACACAAGCTTAATACACTCCTTAATTGAAGAATCGCAAAACCAGCAAGAAAAGAATGAA
CAAGAATTATTGGAATTAGATAAATGGGCAAGTTTGTGGAATTGGTTTAACATAACAAATTGGCTGTGGT
ATATAAAATTATTCATAATGATAGTAGGAGGCTTGGTAGGTTTAAGAATAGTTTTTGCTGTACTTTCTAT
AGTGAATAGAGTTAGGCAGGGATATTCACCATTATCGTTTCAGACCCACCTCCCAACCCCGAGGGGACCC
GACAGGCCCGAAGGAATAGAAGAAGAAGGTGGAGAGAGAGACAGAGACAGATCCATTCGATTAGTGAACG
GATCCCCCGGGCTGCAGGAATTCAGATCTCGGCCGCATATTAAGTGCATTGTTCTCGATACCGCTAAGTG
CATTGTTCTCGTTAGCTCGATGGACAAGTGCATTGTTCTCTTGCTGAAAGCTCGATGGACAAGTGCATTG
TTCTCTTGCTGAAAGCTCGATGGACAAGTGCATTGTTCTCTTGCTGAAAGCTCAGTACCCGGGAGTACCC
TCGACCGCCGGAGTATAAATAGAGGCGCTTCGTCTACGGAGCGACAATTCAATTCAAACAAGCAAAGTGA
ACACGTCGCTAAGCGAAAGCTAAGCAAATAAACAAGCGCAGCTGAACAAGCTAAACAATCTGCAGTAAAG
TGCAAGTTAAAGTGAATCAATTAAAAGTAACCAGCAACCAAGTAAATCAACTGCAACTACTGAAATCTGC
CAAGAAGTAATTATTGAATACAAGAAGAGAACTCTGAATACTTTCAACAAGTTACCGAGAAAGAAGAACT
CACACACAGCTAGCGCCACCATGAAGAAAAATCGCGCTTTTTTGAAGTGGGCAGGGGGCAAGTATCCCCT
GCTTGATGATATTAAACGGCATTTGCCCAAGGGCGAATGTCTGGTTGAGCCTTTTGTAGGTGCCGGGTCG
GTGTTTCTCAACACCGACTTTTCTCGTTATATCCTTGCCGATATCAATAGCGACCTGATCAGTCTCTATA
ACATTGTGAAGATGCGTACTGATGAGTACGTACAGGCCGCACGCGAGCTGTTTGTTCCCGAAACAAATTG
CGCCGAGGTTTACTATCAGTTCCGCGAAGAGTTCAACAAAAGCCAGGATCCGTTCCGTCGGGCGGTACTG
TTTTTATATTTGAACCGCTACGGTTACAACGGCCTGTGTCGTTACAATCTGCGCGGTGAGTTTAACGTGC
CGTTCGGCCGCTACAAAAAACCCTATTTCCCGGAAGCAGAGTTGTATCACTTCGCTGAAAAAGCGCAGAA
TGCCTTTTTCTATTGTGAGTCTTACGCCGATAGCATGGCGCGCGCAGATGATGCATCCGTCGTCTATTGC
GATCCGCCTTATGCACCGCTGTCTGCGACCGCCAACTTTACGGCGTATCACACAAACAGTTTTACGCTTG
AACAACAAGCGCATCTGGCGGAGATCGCCGAAGGTCTGGTTGAGCGCCATATTCCAGTGCTGATCTCCAA
TCACGATACGATGTTAACGCGTGAGTGGTATCAGCGCGCAAAATTGCATGTCGTCAAAGTTCGACGCAGT
ATAAGCAGCAACGGCGGCACACGTAAAAAGGTGGACGAACTGCTGGCTTTGTACAAACCAGGAGTCGTTT
CACCCGCGAAAAAAACCGGTGGTAAGCCTATCCCTAACCCTCTCCTCGGTCTCGATTCTACGATCGATTT
CGATCACCCAAGTTTGTACAAAAAAGCTGAACGAGAAACGTAAAATGATATAAATATCAATATATTAAAT
TAGATTTTGCATAAAAAACAGACTACATAATACTGTAAAACACAACATATCCAGTCCTATGGGCGGCCGC
ATTAGGCACCCCAGGCTTTACACTTTATGCTTCCGGCTCGTATAATGTGTGGATTTTGAGTTAGGATCCG
TCGAGATTTTCAGGAGCTAAGGAAGCTAAAATGGAGAAAAAAATCACTGGATATACCACCGTTGATATAT
CCCAATGGCATCGTAAAGAACATTTTGAGGCATTTCAGTCAGTTGCTCAATGTACCTATAACCAGACCGT
TCAGCTGGATATTACGGCCTTTTTAAAGACCGTAAAGAAAAATAAGCACAAGTTTTATCCGGCCTTTATT
CACATTCTTGCCCGCCTGATGAATGCTCATCCGGAATTCCGTATGGCAATGAAAGACGGTGAGCTGGTGA
TATGGGATAGTGTTCACCCTTGTTACACCGTTTTCCATGAGCAAACTGAAACGTTTTCATCGCTCTGGAG
TGAATACCACGACGATTTCCGGCAGTTTCTACACATATATTCGCAAGATGTGGCGTGTTACGGTGAAAAC
CTGGCCTATTTCCCTAAAGGGTTTATTGAGAATATGTTTTTCGTCTCAGCCAATCCCTGGGTGAGTTTCA
CCAGTTTTGATTTAAACGTGGCCAATATGGACAACTTCTTCGCCCCCGTTTTCACCATGGGCAAATATTA
TACGCAAGGCGACAAGGTGCTGATGCCGCTGGCGATTCAGGTTCATCATGCCGTTTGTGATGGCTTCCAT
GTCGGCAGAATGCTTAATGAATTACAACAGTACTGCGATGAGTGGCAGGCGGGGCGTAATCTAGAGGATC
CGGCTTACTAAAAGCCAGATAACAGTATGCGTATTTGCGCGCTGATTTTTGCGGTATAAGAATATATACT
GATATGTATACCCGAAGTATGTCAAAAAGAGGTATGCTATGAAGCAGCGTATTACAGTGACAGTTGACAG
CGACAGCTATCAGTTGCTCAAGGCATATATGATGTCAATATCTCCGGTCTGGTAAGCACAACCATGCAGA
ATGAAGCCCGTCGTCTGCGTGCCGAACGCTGGAAAGCGGAAAATCAGGAAGGGATGGCTGAGGTCGCCCG
GTTTATTGAAATGAACGGCTCTTTTGCTGACGAGAACAGGGGCTGGTGAAATGCAGTTTAAGGTTTACAC
CTATAAAAGAGAGAGCCGTTATCGTCTGTTTGTGGATGTACAGAGTGATATTATTGACACGCCCGGGCGA
CGGATGGTGATCCCCCTGGCCAGTGCACGTCTGCTGTCAGATAAAGTCCCCCGTGAACTTTACCCGGTGG
TGCATATCGGGGATGAAAGCTGGCGCATGATGACCACCGATATGGCCAGTGTGCCGGTCTCCGTTATCGG
GGAAGAAGTGGCTGATCTCAGCCACCGCGAAAATGACATCAAAAACGCCATTAACCTGATGTTCTGGGGA
ATATAAATGTCAGGCTCCCTTATACACAGCCAGTCTGCAGGTCGACCATAGTGACTGGATATGTTGTGTT
TTACAGTATTATGTAGTCTGTTTTTTATGCAAAATCTAATTTAATATATTGATATTTATATCATTTTACG
TTTCTCGTTCAGCTTTCTTGTACAAAGTGGTTCGATCGAACCGCGGTCTAGACTCGAGACCTAGAAAAAC
ATGGAGCAATCACAAGTAGCAATACAGCAGCTACCAATGCTGCTTGTGCCTGGCTAGAAGCACAAGAGGA
GGAGGAGGTGGGTTTTCCAGTCACACCTCAGGTACCTTTAAGACCAATGACTTACAAGGCAGCTGTAGAT
CTTAGCCACTTTTTAAAAGAAAAGGGGGGACTGGAAGGGCTAATTCACTCCCAACGAAGACAAGATATCC
TTGATCTGTGGATCTACCACACACAAGGCTACTTCCCTGATTGGCAGAACTACACACCAGGGCCAGGGAT
CAGATATCCACTGACCTTTGGATGGTGCTACAAGCTAGTACCAGTTGAGCAAGAGAAGGTAGAAGAAGCC
AATGAAGGAGAGAACACCCGCTTGTTACACCCTGTGAGCCTGCATGGGATGGATGACCCGGAGAGAGAAG
TATTAGAGTGGAGGTTTGACAGCCGCCTAGCATTTCATCACATGGCCCGAGAGCTGCATCCGGACTGTAC
TGGGTCTCTCTGGTTAGACCAGATCTGAGCCTGGGAGCTCTCTGGCTAACTAGGGAACCCACTGCTTAAG
CCTCAATAAAGCTTGCCTTGAGTGCTTCAAGTAGTGTGTGCCCGTCTGTTGTGTGACTCTGGTAACTAGA
GATCCCTCAGACCCTTTTAGTCAGTGTGGAAAATCTCTAGCAGGGCCCGTTTAAACCCGCTGATCAGCCT
CGACTGTGCCTTCTAGTTGCCAGCCATCTGTTGTTTGCCCCTCCCCCGTGCCTTCCTTGACCCTGGAAGG
TGCCACTCCCACTGTCCTTTCCTAATAAAATGAGGAAATTGCATCGCATTGTCTGAGTAGGTGTCATTCT
ATTCTGGGGGGTGGGGTGGGGCAGGACAGCAAGGGGGAGGATTGGGAAGACAATAGCAGGCATGCTGGGG
ATGCGGTGGGCTCTATGGCTTCTGAGGCGGAAAGAACCAGCTGGGGCTCTAGGGGGTATCCCC
[124 nt withheld, positions 6504-6627]
C
[32 nt withheld, positions 6629-6660]
CA
[57 nt withheld, positions 6663-6719]
A
[49 nt withheld, positions 6721-6769]
CCTTTGACGTTGGAGTCCACGTTCTTT
[37 nt withheld, positions 6797-6833]
ACCCTATCTCGGTCTATTCTTTTGATTTATAAGGGATTTTGGGGATTTCGGCCTATTGGTTAAAAAATGA
GCTGATTTAACAAAAATTTAACGCGAATTAATTCTGTGGAATGTGTGTCAGTTAGGGTGTGGAAAGTCCC
CAGGCTCCCCAGGCAGGCAGAAGTATGCAAAGCATGCATCTCAATTAGTCAGCAACCAGGTGTGGAAAGT
CCCCAGGCTCCCCAGCAGGCAGAAGTATGCAAAGCATGCATCTCAATTAGTCAGCAACCATAGTCCCGCC
CCTAACTCCGCCCATCCCGCCCCTAACTCCGCCCAGTTCCGCCCATTCTCCGCCCCATGGCTGACTAATT
TTTTTTATTTATGCAGAGGCCGAGGCCGCCTCTGCCTCTGAGCTATTCCAGAAGTAGTGAGGAGGCTTTT
TTGGAGGCCTAGGCTTTTGCAAAAAGCTCCCGGGAGCTTGTATATCCATTTTCGGATCTGATCAGCACGT
GTTGACAATTAATCATCGGCATAGTATATCGGCATAGTATAATACGACAAGGTGAGGAACTAAACCATGG
CCAAGTTGACCAGTGCCGTTCCGGTGCTCACCGCGCGCGACGTCGCCGGAGCGGTCGAGTTCTGGACCGA
CCGGCTCGGGTTCTCCCGGGACTTCGTGGAGGACGACTTCGCCGGTGTGGTCCGGGACGACGTGACCCTG
TTCATCAGCGCGGTCCAGGACCAGGTGGTGCCGGACAACACCCTGGCCTGGGTGTGGGTGCGCGGCCTGG
ACGAGCTGTACGCCGAGTGGTCGGAGGTCGTGTCCACGAACTTCCGGGACGCCTCCGGGCCGGCCATGAC
CGAGATCGGCGAGCAGCCGTGGGGGCGGGAGTTCGCCCTGCGCGACCCGGCCGGCAACTGCGTGCACTTC
GTGGCCGAGGAGCAGGACTGACACGTGCTACGAGATTTCGATTCCACCGCCGCCTTCTATGAAAGGTTGG
GCTTCGGAATCGTTTTCCGGGACGCCGGCTGGATGATCCTCCAGCGCGGGGATCTCATGCTGGAGTTCTT
CGCCCACCCCAACTTGTTTATTGCAGCTTATAATGGTTACAAATAAAGCAATAGCATCACAAATTTCACA
AATAAAGCATTTTTTTCACTGCATTCTAGTTGTGGTTTGTCCAAACTCATCAATGTATCTTATCATGTCT
GTATACCGTCGACCTCTAGCTAGAGCTTGGCGTAATCATGGTCATAGCTGTTTCCTGTGTGAAATTGTTA
TCCGCTCACAATTCCACACAACATACGAGCCGGAAGCATAAAGTGTAAAGCCTGGGGTGCCTAATGAGTG
AGCTAACTCACATTAATTGCGTTGCGCTCACTGCCCGCTTTCCAGTCGGGAAACCTGTCGTGCCAGCTGC
ATTAATGAATCGGCCAACGCGCGGGGAGAGGCGGTTTGCGTATTGGGCGCTCTTCCGCTTCCTCGCTCAC
TGACTCGCTGCGCTCGGTCGTTCGGCTGCGGCGAGCGGTATCAGCTCACTCAAAGGCGGTAATACGGTTA
TCCACAGAATCAGGGGATAACGCAGGAAAGAACATGTGAGCAAAAGGCCAGCAAAAGGCCAGGAACCGTA
AAAAGGCCGCGTTGCTGGCGTTTTTCCATAGGCTCCGCCCCCCTGACGAGCATCACAAAAATCGACGCTC
AAGTCAGAGGTGGCGAAACCCGACAGGACTATAAAGATACCAGGCGTTTCCCCCTGGAAGCTCCCTCGTG
CGCTCTCCTGTTCCGACCCTGCCGCTTACCGGATACCTGTCCGCCTTTCTCCCTTCGGGAAGCGTGGCGC
TTTCTCAATGCTCACGCTGTAGGTATCTCAGTTCGGTGTAGGTCGTTCGCTCCAAGCTGGGCTGTGTGCA
CGAACCCCCCGTTCAGCCCGACCGCTGCGCCTTATCCGGTAACTATCGTCTTGAGTCCAACCCGGTAAGA
CACGACTTATCGCCACTGGCAGCAGCCACTGGTAACAGGATTAGCAGAGCGAGGTATGTAGGCGGTGCTA
CAGAGTTCTTGAAGTGGTGGCCTAACTACGGCTACACTAGAAGGACAGTATTTGGTATCTGCGCTCTGCT
GAAGCCAGTTACCTTCGGAAAAAGAGTTGGTAGCTCTTGATCCGGCAAACAAACCACCGCTGGTAGCGGT
GGTTTTTTTGTTTGCAAGCAGCAGATTACGCGCAGAAAAAAAGGATCTCAAGAAGATCCTTTGATCTTTT
CTACGGGGTCTGACGCTCAGTGGAACGAAAACTCACGTTAAGGGATTTTGGTCATGAGATTATCAAAAAG
GATCTTCACCTAGATCCTTTTAAATTAAAAATGAAGTTTTAAATCAATCTAAAGTATATATGAGTAAACT
TGGTCTGACAGTTACCAATGCTTAATCAGTGAGGCACCTATCTCAGCGATCTGTCTATTTCGTTCATCCA
TAGTTGCCTGACTCCCCGTCGTGTAGATAACTACGATACGGGAGGGCTTACCATCTGGCCCCAGTGCTGC
AATGATACCGCGAGACCCACGCTCACCGGCTCCAGATTTATCAGCAATAAACCAGCCAGCCGGAAGGGCC
GAGCGCAGAAGTGGTCCTGCAACTTTATCCGCCTCCATCCAGTCTATTAATTGTTGCCGGGAAGCTAGAG
TAAGTAGTTCGCCAGTTAATAGTTTGCGCAACGTTGTTGCCATTGCTACAGGCATCGTGGTGTCACGCTC
GTCGTTTGGTATGGCTTCATTCAGCTCCGGTTCCCAACGATCAAGGCGAGTTACATGATCCCCCATGTTG
TGCAAAAAAGCGGTTAGCTCCTTCGGTCCTCCGATCGTTGTCAGAAGTAAGTTGGCCGCAGTGTTATCAC
TCATGGTTATGGCAGCACTGCATAATTCTCTTACTGTCATGCCATCCGTAAGATGCTTTTCTGTGACTGG
TGAGTACTCAACCAAGTCATTCTGAGAATAGTGTATGCGGCGACCGAGTTGCTCTTGCCCGGCGTCAATA
CGGGATAATACCGCGCCACATAGCAGAACTTTAAAAGTGCTCATCATTGGAAAACGTTCTTCGGGGCGAA
AACTCTCAAGGATCTTACCGCTGTTGAGATCCAGTTCGATGTAACCCACTCGTGCACCCAACTGATCTTC
AGCATCTTTTACTTTCACCAGCGTTTCTGGGTGAGCAAAAACAGGAAGGCAAAATGCCGCAAAAAAGGGA
ATAAGGGCGACACGGAAATGTTGAATACTCATACTCTTCCTTTTTCAATATTATTGAAGCATTTATCAGG
GTTATTGTCTCATGAGCGGATACATATTTGAATGTATTTAGAAAAATAAACAAATAGGGGTTCCGCGCAC
ATTTCCCCGAAAAGTGCCACCTGACGTC
Features (pLannotate 1.2.2; 35 found; start..end, strand, type, name):
     36..80      -  misc_feature   bom (fragment): basis of mobility region from pBR322
    235..614     +  enhancer       CMV enhancer: human cytomegalovirus immediate early enhancer
    615..814     +  promoter       CMV promoter: human cytomegalovirus (CMV) immediate early promoter
    832..1012    +  LTR            5' LTR (truncated): truncated 5' long terminal repeat (LTR) from HIV-1
   1056..1181    +  misc_feature   HIV-1 Ψ: packaging signal of human immunodeficiency virus type 1
   1165..1528    +  CDS            HIV-1 gag (fragment): gag protein from human immunodeficiency virus 1; gag
   1623..1959    +  ncRNA          RRE: Accession: RF00036 - HIV Rev response element
   2284..2385    +  CDS            Rev (fragment): human immunodeficiency virus 1 (HIV-1) Rev protein; rev; enhances nuclear export of unspliced and incompletely spliced viral mRNAs
   2598..2836    +  promoter       hsp70 promoter: Drosophila melanogaster hsp70Bb promoter
   2891..3724    +  CDS            dam: DMA_ECOLI - Experimental evidence at protein level: Swiss-Prot protein existence level 1. Methylates DNA within the sequence GATC and protects the DNA from cleavage by the restriction endonuclease MboI. Although it shares sequence specificity with a number of type II restriction endonucleases and methylases, it is thought to act in postreplication mismatch repair rather than as a part of a restriction modification system. May also play a role in DNA replication. From Escherichia coli (strain K12).
   3731..3772    +  CDS            V5 tag: epitope tag from simian virus 5
   3789..3906    +  protein_bind   attR1: mutant version of attR; recombination site for the Gateway® LR reaction LR Clonase™
   3937..3967    +  promoter       lac UV5 promoter: E. coli lac promoter with an "up" mutation
   3991..4020    +  promoter       cat promoter (fragment): promoter of the E. coli cat gene encoding chloramphenicol acetyltransferase
   4021..4701    +  CDS            CmR: chloramphenicol acetyltransferase confers resistance to chloramphenicol
   4858..5016    +  CDS            ccdA (fragment): CCDA_ECO57 - Also known as H, letA. Experimental evidence at protein level: Swiss-Prot protein existence level 1. Antitoxin component of a type II toxin-antitoxin (TA) system which inhibits the post-segregational killing (PSK) of plasmid-free cells, also referred to as a plasmid addiction system. Binds to and blocks the activity of CcdB; will also remove bound CcdB protein from the CcdB-GyrA complex by forming a CcdA-CcdB complex, a process termed rejuvenation. Functions as a transcriptional corepressor for the ccdAB operon, repression also requires CcdB (By similarity). From Escherichia coli
   5021..5326    +  CDS            ccdB: CcdB, a bacterial toxin that poisons DNA gyrase; ccdB; Plasmids containing the ccdB gene cannot be propagated in standard E. coli strains.
   5367..5491    -  protein_bind   attR2: mutant version of attR; recombination site for the Gateway® LR reaction LR Clonase™
   5494..6015    +  CDS            nef (fragment): NEF_HV1H2 - Experimental evidence at protein level: Swiss-Prot protein existence level 1. Extracellular Nef protein targets CD4(+) T-lymphocytes for apoptosis by interacting with CXCR4 surface receptors. From Human immunodeficiency virus type 1 group M subtype B (isolate HXB2) (HIV-1).
   6022..6202    +  LTR            5' LTR (truncated): truncated 5' long terminal repeat (LTR) from HIV-1
   6234..6458    +  polyA_signal   bGH poly(A) signal: bovine growth hormone polyadenylation signal
   6462..6483    +  promoter       SV40 promoter (fragment): SV40 enhancer and early promoter
   6504..6932    +  rep_origin     f1 ori (sequence partly withheld): f1 bacteriophage origin of replication; arrow indicates direction of (+) strand synthesis
   6946..7276    +  promoter       SV40 promoter: SV40 enhancer and early promoter
   7324..7371    +  promoter       EM7 promoter: synthetic bacterial promoter&nbsp
   7390..7764    +  CDS            BleoR: antibiotic-binding protein; Sh ble from Streptoalloteichus hindustanus; confers resistance to bleomycin, phleomycin, and Zeocin™
   7774..7899    +  CDS            ble (fragment): BLE_KLEPN - Experimental evidence at protein level: Swiss-Prot protein existence level 1. Binding protein with a strong affinity to the bleomycin family of antibiotics. Binds to CL990; an antimitotic-antibiotic compound. From Klebsiella pneumoniae.
   7894..8015    +  polyA_signal   SV40 poly(A) signal: SV40 polyadenylation signal
   8088..8104    -  protein_bind   lac operator: The lac repressor binds to the lac operator to inhibit transcription in E. coli. This inhibition can be relieved by adding lactose or isopropyl-β-D-thiogalactopyranoside (IPTG). lac repressor encoded by lacI
   8112..8142    -  promoter       lac promoter: promoter for the E. coli lac operon
   8157..8178    -  protein_bind   CAP binding site: CAP binding activates transcription in the presence of cAMP. E. coli catabolite activator protein
   8191..8283    -  CDS            lacI (fragment): lac repressor; lacI; The lac repressor binds to the lac operator to inhibit transcription in E. coli. This inhibition can be relieved by adding lactose or isopropyl-β-D-thiogalactopyranoside (IPTG).
   8466..9054    -  rep_origin     ori: high-copy-number ColE1/pMB1/pBR322/pUC origin of replication
   9225..10085   -  CDS            AmpR: β-lactamase; bla; confers resistance to ampicillin, carbenicillin, and related antibiotics
  10086..10190   -  promoter       AmpR promoter: bla
