[The description below was written by a language model from this plasmid's Addgene catalogue record and pLannotate feature annotations shown in this document.]
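Description:
pLgw EcoDam-V5-RFC1 is an empty Gateway destination vector for mammalian DamID, built on the HIV-CS-CG lentiviral backbone. It is used to fuse a protein of interest to the C-terminal side of E. coli DNA adenine methyltransferase (Dam), which methylates GATC sites and so marks genomic regions contacted by the fusion partner. The plasmid replicates in E. coli from a high-copy ColE1/pUC-type origin, also carries an f1 origin, and is selected with ampicillin (backbone AmpR) plus chloramphenicol (CmR within the Gateway cassette). Because the cassette also encodes the gyrase toxin CcdB, the unrecombined vector must be kept in a ccdB-tolerant strain.

The transfer cassette begins with a CMV enhancer/promoter joined to a truncated HIV-1 5' LTR, followed by the Ψ packaging signal, a gag fragment and the RRE. Downstream, a Drosophila hsp70-derived minimal heat-shock promoter precedes the Dam coding sequence, a V5 epitope that acts as both linker and detection tag, and the attR1–CmR–ccdB–attR2 cassette. An LR reaction replaces this cassette with the gene of interest from an entry clone. A nef fragment, the truncated 3' LTR and a bGH polyadenylation signal close the unit. An SV40/EM7-driven Zeocin resistance gene lies outside the LTRs and is therefore not packaged into virus.

According to the depositor, direct plasmid transfection gives high expression from the strong viral promoter. This is suitable for checking the fusion by Western blot or immunofluorescence, but not for DamID. After lentiviral transduction, that promoter is lost on integration, leaving only the weak heat-shock promoter to drive the very low Dam-fusion levels that DamID requires.
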