Addgene plasmid #59209: pLgw EcoDam-V5-RFC1
Purpose: (Empty Backbone) Mammalian DamID lentiviral vector for fusing gene of interest with Dam-V5 using Gateway cloning
Depositing lab: Bas van Steensel. Depositing organization: Netherlands Cancer Institute. Publication: Human heterochromatin proteins form large domains containing KRAB-ZNF genes. Vogel MJ, Guelen L, de Wit E, Peric-Hupkes D, Loden M, Talhout W, Feenstra M, Abbas B, Classen AK, van Steensel B. Genome Res. 2006 Dec;16(12):1493-504. Epub 2006 Oct 12. 10.1101/gr.5391806 PubMed 17038565.
Backbone
  Vector backbone: HIV-CS-CG
  Backbone manufacturer: PMID 9733856
  Vector type: Mammalian Expression, Lentiviral ; DamID
  Promoter: Heat Shock Minimal Promoter
  Selectable markers: Zeo marker is outside the LTRs and will not be packaged into virus.
  Tag / fusion protein: Dam (N terminal on backbone); V5 (N terminal on backbone)
Growth in bacteria
  Bacterial resistance: Chloramphenicol and Ampicillin, 25 & 100 μg/mL
  Growth temperature: 37°C
  Growth strain: ccdB Survival
  Copy number: Unknown
Gene/Insert
  Cloning method: Gateway Cloning
  Sequencing primers: 5′ pCasper-hs (GCAACTACTGAAATCTGCCAAG)
Terms and licenses: Academic/Nonprofit Terms; Industry Terms: Not Available to Industry
Depositor comments: The V5 epitope tag serves as a linker between Dam and your favorite protein. The lentiviral vectors can be used in two ways. When transfected as a conventional plasmid, the strong viral promoter drives high expression of the Dam(fusion) proteins. This should not be used for DamID experiments, but it is useful for checking of the proteins by Western blotting or immunofluorescence microscopy. When used as lentivirus, the strong promoter is deleted upon integration of the virus, and expression of the Dam(fusion) is now driven by the weak pIND-derived heatshock promoter.
How to cite: pLgw EcoDam-V5-RFC1 was a gift from Bas van Steensel (Addgene plasmid # 59209 ; http://n2t.net/addgene:59209 ; RRID:Addgene_59209)
