>Addgene plasmid #59209 | pLgw EcoDam-V5-RFC1 | addgene partial sequence | sequence record 150415 | pCasper-hs 5'-GCAACTACTGAAATCTGCCAAG-3'
ACAAGTTACCGAGAAAGAAGAACTCACACACAGCTAGCGCCACCATGAAGAAAAATCGCGCTTTTTTGAA
GTGGGCAGGGGGCAAGTATCCCCTGCTTGATGATATTAAACGGCATTTGCCCAAGGGCGAATGTCTGGTT
GAGCCTTTTGTAGGTGCCGGGTCGGTGTTTCTCAACACCGACTTTTCTCGTTATATCCTTGCCGATATCA
ATAGCGACCTGATCAGTCTCTATAACATTGTGAAGATGCGTACTGATGAGTACGTACAGGCCGCACGCGA
GCTGTTTGTTCCCGAAACAAATTGCGCCGAGGTTTACTATCAGTTCCGCGAAGAGTTCAACAAAAGCCAG
GATCCGTTCCGTCGGGCGGTACTGTTTTTATATTTGAACCGCTACGGTTACAACGGCCTGTGTCGTTACA
ATCTGCGCGGTGAGTTTAACGTGCCGTTCGGCCGCTACAAAAAACCCTATTTCCCGGAAGCAGAGTTGTA
TCACTTCGCTGAAAAAGCGCAGAATGCCTTTTTCTATTGTGAGTCTTACGCCGATAGCATGGCGCGCGCA
GATGATGCATCCGTCGTCTATTGCGATCCGCCTTATGCACCGCTGTCTGCGACCGCCAACTTTACGGCGT
ATCACACAAACAGTTTTACGCTTGAACAACAAGCGCATCTGGCGGAGATCGCCGAAGGTCTGGTTGAGCG
CCATATTCCAGTGCTGATCTCCAATCACGATACGATGTTAACGCGTGAGTGGTATCAGCGCGCAAAATTG
CATGTCGTCAAAGTTCGACGCAGTATAAGCAGCAACGGCGGCACACGTAAA
