>Addgene plasmid #59209 | pLgw EcoDam-V5-RFC1 | addgene partial sequence | sequence record 150416 | pSICO-JL 5'-tgtgactggaaaacccacctc-3'
TAGCTGCTGTATTGCTACTTGTGATTGCTCCATGTTTTTCTAGGTCTCGAGTCTAGACCGCGGTTCGATC
GAACCACTTTGTACAAGAAAGCTGAACGAGAAACGTAAAATGATATAAATATCAATATATTAAATTAGAT
TTTGCATAAAAAACAGACTACATAATACTGTAAAACACAACATATCCAGTCACTATGGTCGACCTGCAGA
CTGGCTGTGTATAAGGGAGCCTGACATTTATATTCCCCAGAACATCAGGTTAATGGCGTTTTTGATGTCA
TTTTCGCGGTGGCTGAGATCAGCCACTTCTTCCCCGATAACGGAGACCGGCACACTGGCCATATCGGTGG
TCATCATGCGCCAGCTTTCATCCCCGATATGCACCACCGGGTAAAGTTCACGGGGGACTTTATCTGACAG
CAGACGTGCACTGGCCAGGGGGATCACCATCCGTCGCCCGGGCGTGTCAATAATATCACTCTGTACATCC
ACAAACAGACGATAACGGCTCTCTCTTTTATAGGTGTAAACCTTAAACTGCATTTCACCAGCCCCTGTTC
TCGTCAGCAAAAGAGCCGTTCATTTCAATAAACCGGGCGACCTCAGCCATCCCTTCCTGATTTTCCGCTT
TCCAGCGTTCGGCACGCAGACGACGGGCTTCATTCTGCATGGTTGTGCTTACCAGACCGGAGATATTGAC
ATCATATATGCCTTGAGCAACTGATAGCTGTCGCTGTCAACTGTCACTGTAATACGCTGCTTCATAGCAT
ACCTCTT
